Addgene plasmid #136158: pCDNA4.TO-K8a-2xCSTREP
Purpose: Expresses C-terminally strep tagged Kaposi's Sarcoma Associated Herpesvirus (KSHV) K8a
Depositing lab: Britt Glaunsinger. Depositing organization: University of California, Berkeley. Publication: Global mapping of herpesvirus-host protein complexes reveals a transcription strategy for late genes. Davis ZH, Verschueren E, Jang GM, Kleffman K, Johnson JR, Park J, Von Dollen J, Maher MC, Johnson T, Newton W, Jager S, Shales M, Horner J, Hernandez RD, Krogan NJ, Glaunsinger BA. Mol Cell. 2015 Jan 22;57(2):349-60. doi: 10.1016/j.molcel.2014.11.026. Epub 2014 Dec 24. PubMed 25544563.
Backbone
  Vector backbone: pCDNA4.TO
  Backbone manufacturer: Invitrogen
  Vector type: Mammalian Expression
  Selectable markers: Zeocin
Growth in bacteria
  Bacterial resistance: Ampicillin, 100 μg/mL
  Growth temperature: 37°C
  Growth strain: DH5alpha
  Copy number: High Copy
Gene/Insert
  Gene/Insert name: K8a
  Species: Kaposi's sarcoma-associated herpesvirus (KSHV)
  Promoter: CMV
  Cloning method: Restriction Enzyme; 5′ cloning site Unknown (unknown if destroyed)
  Sequencing primers: 5′ CGCAAATGGGCGGTAGGCGTG; 3′ TAGAAGGCACAGTCGAGGCT
Resource information
  A portion of this plasmid was derived from a plasmid made by: cDNA of reactivated TREx BCBL-1-RTA cells
Terms and licenses: Academic/Nonprofit Terms; Industry Terms: Not Available to Industry
How to cite: pCDNA4.TO-K8a-2xCSTREP was a gift from Britt Glaunsinger (Addgene plasmid # 136158 ; http://n2t.net/addgene:136158 ; RRID:Addgene_136158)
