[The description below was written by a language model from this plasmid's Addgene catalogue record and pLannotate feature annotations shown in this document.]
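Description:
pCDNA4.TO-K8a-2xCSTREP is a mammalian expression plasmid of 5,867 nt built on the Invitrogen pCDNA4.TO backbone. It expresses K8a from Kaposi's sarcoma-associated herpesvirus (KSHV) with a C-terminal Strep tag, which the plasmid name indicates is a tandem (2x) version. In E. coli it replicates from a high-copy ColE1/pUC-type origin and is selected with ampicillin through the β-lactamase gene and its own promoter. An f1 origin is also present. For selection in mammalian cells, a Sh ble (BleoR) cassette confers Zeocin resistance. This cassette is driven by the SV40 early promoter and by the bacterial EM7 promoter, and it ends in an SV40 polyadenylation signal.

The insert sits downstream of the human CMV immediate-early enhancer and promoter. Two short tet operator matches follow the promoter directly; the annotation software labels them as PLtetO-1 and TRE3GV fragments. This arrangement is the hallmark of the TO (tetracycline operator) backbone. In cells that express the Tet repressor, transcription is held off until tetracycline or doxycycline is added, while in cells lacking the repressor the promoter is constitutive. The annotated coding region matches the KSHV K8 (K-bZIP) protein as a fragment, which fits K8a being a product of the K8 locus. K-bZIP is a regulator implicated in viral gene regulation and reactivation. The Strep tag itself is not annotated in the feature table, but an unannotated stretch lies between the K8 match and the bovine growth hormone polyadenylation signal that terminates the transcript. The viral sequence was derived from cDNA of reactivated TREx BCBL-1-RTA cells; the cloning sites are not recorded.

The associated study mapped herpesvirus–host protein complexes globally. In that context the plasmid serves as a tagged bait for Strep-based affinity purification of K8a and its interacting host proteins.
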