Features (pLannotate 1.2.2; 22 found; start..end, strand, type, name):
     28..80      -  misc_feature   bom (fragment): basis of mobility region from pBR322
    235..614     +  enhancer       CMV enhancer: human cytomegalovirus immediate early enhancer
    615..818     +  promoter       CMV promoter: human cytomegalovirus (CMV) immediate early promoter
    820..839     +  promoter       PLtetO-1 promoter (fragment): modified phage lambda PL promoter with tet operator sites (Lutz and Bujard, 1997)
    841..860     +  promoter       PLtetO-1 promoter (fragment): modified phage lambda PL promoter with tet operator sites (Lutz and Bujard, 1997)
    868..901     +  promoter       TRE3GV promoter (fragment): 3rd-generation Tet-responsive promoter that can be activated by binding of Tet-On® 3G, optimized for retroviral and lentiviral vectors
   1025..1735    +  CDS            K8 (fragment): KBZIP_HHV8P - Experimental evidence at protein level: Swiss-Prot protein existence level 1. Plays a role in viral gene regulation and seems to be essential for KSHV reactivation. Disrupts host G1 cell cycle control thus allowing viral transcription and translation to proceed at the early stages of infection. Catalyzes its own SUMO modification as well as that of its interacting partners such as host TP53 AND RB1. From Human herpesvirus 8 type P (isolate GK18) (HHV-8) (Kaposi's sarcoma-associated herpesvirus).
   1881..2105    +  polyA_signal   bGH poly(A) signal: bovine growth hormone polyadenylation signal
   2109..2130    +  promoter       SV40 promoter (fragment): SV40 enhancer and early promoter
   2151..2579    +  rep_origin     f1 ori (sequence partly withheld): f1 bacteriophage origin of replication; arrow indicates direction of (+) strand synthesis
   2593..2922    +  promoter       SV40 promoter: SV40 enhancer and early promoter
   2970..3017    +  promoter       EM7 promoter: synthetic bacterial promoter&nbsp
   3036..3410    +  CDS            BleoR: antibiotic-binding protein; Sh ble from Streptoalloteichus hindustanus; confers resistance to bleomycin, phleomycin, and Zeocin™
   3420..3545    +  CDS            ble (fragment): BLE_KLEPN - Experimental evidence at protein level: Swiss-Prot protein existence level 1. Binding protein with a strong affinity to the bleomycin family of antibiotics. Binds to CL990; an antimitotic-antibiotic compound. From Klebsiella pneumoniae.
   3540..3661    +  polyA_signal   SV40 poly(A) signal: SV40 polyadenylation signal
   3734..3750    -  protein_bind   lac operator: The lac repressor binds to the lac operator to inhibit transcription in E. coli. This inhibition can be relieved by adding lactose or isopropyl-β-D-thiogalactopyranoside (IPTG). lac repressor encoded by lacI
   3758..3788    -  promoter       lac promoter: promoter for the E. coli lac operon
   3803..3824    -  protein_bind   CAP binding site: CAP binding activates transcription in the presence of cAMP. E. coli catabolite activator protein
   3837..3929    -  CDS            lacI (fragment): lac repressor; lacI; The lac repressor binds to the lac operator to inhibit transcription in E. coli. This inhibition can be relieved by adding lactose or isopropyl-β-D-thiogalactopyranoside (IPTG).
   4112..4700    -  rep_origin     ori: high-copy-number ColE1/pMB1/pBR322/pUC origin of replication
   4871..5731    -  CDS            AmpR: β-lactamase; bla; confers resistance to ampicillin, carbenicillin, and related antibiotics
   5732..5836    -  promoter       AmpR promoter: bla
>Addgene plasmid #136158 | pCDNA4.TO-K8a-2xCSTREP | addgene full sequence | sequence record 291860 | Addgene NGS Result
GACGGATCGGGAGATCTCCCGATCCCCTATGGTGCACTCTCAGTACAATCTGCTCTGATGCCGCATAGTT
AAGCCAGTATCTGCTCCCTGCTTGTGTGTTGGAGGTCGCTGAGTAGTGCGCGAGCAAAATTTAAGCTACA
ACAAGGCAAGGCTTGACCGACAATTGCATGAAGAATCTGCTTAGGGTTAGGCGTTTTGCGCTGCTTCGCG
ATGTACGGGCCAGATATACGCGTTGACATTGATTATTGACTAGTTATTAATAGTAATCAATTACGGGGTC
ATTAGTTCATAGCCCATATATGGAGTTCCGCGTTACATAACTTACGGTAAATGGCCCGCCTGGCTGACCG
CCCAACGACCCCCGCCCATTGACGTCAATAATGACGTATGTTCCCATAGTAACGCCAATAGGGACTTTCC
ATTGACGTCAATGGGTGGAGTATTTACGGTAAACTGCCCACTTGGCAGTACATCAAGTGTATCATATGCC
AAGTACGCCCCCTATTGACGTCAATGACGGTAAATGGCCCGCCTGGCATTATGCCCAGTACATGACCTTA
TGGGACTTTCCTACTTGGCAGTACATCTACGTATTAGTCATCGCTATTACCATGGTGATGCGGTTTTGGC
AGTACATCAATGGGCGTGGATAGCGGTTTGACTCACGGGGATTTCCAAGTCTCCACCCCATTGACGTCAA
TGGGAGTTTGTTTTGGCACCAAAATCAACGGGACTTTCCAAAATGTCGTAACAACTCCGCCCCATTGACG
CAAATGGGCGGTAGGCGTGTACGGTGGGAGGTCTATATAAGCAGAGCTCTCCCTATCAGTGATAGAGATC
TCCCTATCAGTGATAGAGATCGTCGACGAGCTCGTTTAGTGAACCGTCAGATCGCCTGGAGACGCCATCC
ACGCTGTTTTGACCTCCATAGAAGACACCGGGACCGATCCAGCCTCCGGACTCTAGCGTTTAAACTTAAG
CTTGGTACCGAGCTCGGATCCACTAGTCCAGTGTGGTGGAATTCATGCCCAGAATGAAGGACATACCTAC
TAAGAGTTCCCCGGGAACGGACAATTCTGAGAAAGATGAAGCTGTCATTGAGGAAGATCTAAGCCTCAAC
GGGCAACCATTTTTTACGGACAATACTGACGGTGGGGAAAACGAAGTCTCTTGGACAAGCTCGCTGTTGT
CAACCTACGTAGGTTGCCAGCCCCCGGCCATACCGGTCTGTGAAACGGTCATTGACCTTACAGCGCCTTC
CCAAAGTGGCGCGCCCGGTGACGAACATCTGCCATGCTCACTGAATGCAGAAACTAAATTCCACATCCCC
GATCCTTCCTGGACGCTCTCTCACACACCACCAAGAGGACCACACATTTCGCAACAGCTTCCAACTCGCA
GATCCAAGAGGCGACTACATAGAAAGTTTGAAGAGGAACGCTTATGCACCAAGGCCAAACAGGGCGCAGG
TCGCCCCGTGCCTGCGTCTGTAGTTAAGGCCGAAGTATGTGATCAGTCACATTCTCCCACGCGAAAGCAA
GGCAGATACGGCCGCGTGTCATCGAAAGCATACACAAGACAGCTGCAGCAGGCATTAGAAGAAAAGGATG
CACAACTATGTTTCCTAGCGGCGAGATTGGAGGCACATAAGGAACAGATTATTTTCCTTCGCGACATGCT
GATGCGAATGTGCCAGCAGCCAGCGTCGCCAACGGACGCGCCACTCCCACCATGTTCAGGGCGGCCGCTC
GAGGGAGGCGGTGGATGGAGCCACCCCCAGTTCGAGAAGGGCGGCGGCAGCGGCGGCGGCAGCGGCGGCG
GCAGCTGGAGCCACCCCCAGTTCGAGAAGGGGCCCGTTTAAACCCGCTGATCAGCCTCGACTGTGCCTTC
TAGTTGCCAGCCATCTGTTGTTTGCCCCTCCCCCGTGCCTTCCTTGACCCTGGAAGGTGCCACTCCCACT
GTCCTTTCCTAATAAAATGAGGAAATTGCATCGCATTGTCTGAGTAGGTGTCATTCTATTCTGGGGGGTG
GGGTGGGGCAGGACAGCAAGGGGGAGGATTGGGAAGACAATAGCAGGCATGCTGGGGATGCGGTGGGCTC
TATGGCTTCTGAGGCGGAAAGAACCAGCTGGGGCTCTAGGGGGTATCCCC
[124 nt withheld, positions 2151-2274]
C
[91 nt withheld, positions 2276-2366]
A
[49 nt withheld, positions 2368-2416]
CCTTTGACGTTGGAGTCCACGTTCTTT
[37 nt withheld, positions 2444-2480]
ACCCTATCTCGGTCTATTCTTTTGATTTATAAGGGATTTTGCCGATTTCGGCCTATTGGTTAAAAAATGA
GCTGATTTAACAAAAATTTAACGCGAATTAATTCTGTGGAATGTGTGTCAGTTAGGGTGTGGAAAGTCCC
CAGGCTCCCCAGCAGGCAGAAGTATGCAAAGCATGCATCTCAATTAGTCAGCAACCAGGTGTGGAAAGTC
CCCAGGCTCCCCAGCAGGCAGAAGTATGCAAAGCATGCATCTCAATTAGTCAGCAACCATAGTCCCGCCC
CTAACTCCGCCCATCCCGCCCCTAACTCCGCCCAGTTCCGCCCATTCTCCGCCCCATGGCTGACTAATTT
TTTTTATTTATGCAGAGGCCGAGGCCGCCTCTGCCTCTGAGCTATTCCAGAAGTAGTGAGGAGGCTTTTT
TGGAGGCCTAGGCTTTTGCAAAAAGCTCCCGGGAGCTTGTATATCCATTTTCGGATCTGATCAGCACGTG
TTGACAATTAATCATCGGCATAGTATATCGGCATAGTATAATACGACAAGGTGAGGAACTAAACCATGGC
CAAGTTGACCAGTGCCGTTCCGGTGCTCACCGCGCGCGACGTCGCCGGAGCGGTCGAGTTCTGGACCGAC
CGGCTCGGGTTCTCCCGGGACTTCGTGGAGGACGACTTCGCCGGTGTGGTCCGGGACGACGTGACCCTGT
TCATCAGCGCGGTCCAGGACCAGGTGGTGCCGGACAACACCCTGGCCTGGGTGTGGGTGCGCGGCCTGGA
CGAGCTGTACGCCGAGTGGTCGGAGGTCGTGTCCACGAACTTCCGGGACGCCTCCGGGCCGGCCATGACC
GAGATCGGCGAGCAGCCGTGGGGGCGGGAGTTCGCCCTGCGCGACCCGGCCGGCAACTGCGTGCACTTCG
TGGCCGAGGAGCAGGACTGACACGTGCTACGAGATTTCGATTCCACCGCCGCCTTCTATGAAAGGTTGGG
CTTCGGAATCGTTTTCCGGGACGCCGGCTGGATGATCCTCCAGCGCGGGGATCTCATGCTGGAGTTCTTC
GCCCACCCCAACTTGTTTATTGCAGCTTATAATGGTTACAAATAAAGCAATAGCATCACAAATTTCACAA
ATAAAGCATTTTTTTCACTGCATTCTAGTTGTGGTTTGTCCAAACTCATCAATGTATCTTATCATGTCTG
TATACCGTCGACCTCTAGCTAGAGCTTGGCGTAATCATGGTCATAGCTGTTTCCTGTGTGAAATTGTTAT
CCGCTCACAATTCCACACAACATACGAGCCGGAAGCATAAAGTGTAAAGCCTGGGGTGCCTAATGAGTGA
GCTAACTCACATTAATTGCGTTGCGCTCACTGCCCGCTTTCCAGTCGGGAAACCTGTCGTGCCAGCTGCA
TTAATGAATCGGCCAACGCGCGGGGAGAGGCGGTTTGCGTATTGGGCGCTCTTCCGCTTCCTCGCTCACT
GACTCGCTGCGCTCGGTCGTTCGGCTGCGGCGAGCGGTATCAGCTCACTCAAAGGCGGTAATACGGTTAT
CCACAGAATCAGGGGATAACGCAGGAAAGAACATGTGAGCAAAAGGCCAGCAAAAGGCCAGGAACCGTAA
AAAGGCCGCGTTGCTGGCGTTTTTCCATAGGCTCCGCCCCCCTGACGAGCATCACAAAAATCGACGCTCA
AGTCAGAGGTGGCGAAACCCGACAGGACTATAAAGATACCAGGCGTTTCCCCCTGGAAGCTCCCTCGTGC
GCTCTCCTGTTCCGACCCTGCCGCTTACCGGATACCTGTCCGCCTTTCTCCCTTCGGGAAGCGTGGCGCT
TTCTCATAGCTCACGCTGTAGGTATCTCAGTTCGGTGTAGGTCGTTCGCTCCAAGCTGGGCTGTGTGCAC
GAACCCCCCGTTCAGCCCGACCGCTGCGCCTTATCCGGTAACTATCGTCTTGAGTCCAACCCGGTAAGAC
ACGACTTATCGCCACTGGCAGCAGCCACTGGTAACAGGATTAGCAGAGCGAGGTATGTAGGCGGTGCTAC
AGAGTTCTTGAAGTGGTGGCCTAACTACGGCTACACTAGAAGAACAGTATTTGGTATCTGCGCTCTGCTG
AAGCCAGTTACCTTCGGAAAAAGAGTTGGTAGCTCTTGATCCGGCAAACAAACCACCGCTGGTAGCGGTG
GTTTTTTTGTTTGCAAGCAGCAGATTACGCGCAGAAAAAAAGGATCTCAAGAAGATCCTTTGATCTTTTC
TACGGGGTCTGACGCTCAGTGGAACGAAAACTCACGTTAAGGGATTTTGGTCATGAGATTATCAAAAAGG
ATCTTCACCTAGATCCTTTTAAATTAAAAATGAAGTTTTAAATCAATCTAAAGTATATATGAGTAAACTT
GGTCTGACAGTTACCAATGCTTAATCAGTGAGGCACCTATCTCAGCGATCTGTCTATTTCGTTCATCCAT
AGTTGCCTGACTCCCCGTCGTGTAGATAACTACGATACGGGAGGGCTTACCATCTGGCCCCAGTGCTGCA
ATGATACCGCGAGACCCACGCTCACCGGCTCCAGATTTATCAGCAATAAACCAGCCAGCCGGAAGGGCCG
AGCGCAGAAGTGGTCCTGCAACTTTATCCGCCTCCATCCAGTCTATTAATTGTTGCCGGGAAGCTAGAGT
AAGTAGTTCGCCAGTTAATAGTTTGCGCAACGTTGTTGCCATTGCTACAGGCATCGTGGTGTCACGCTCG
TCGTTTGGTATGGCTTCATTCAGCTCCGGTTCCCAACGATCAAGGCGAGTTACATGATCCCCCATGTTGT
GCAAAAAAGCGGTTAGCTCCTTCGGTCCTCCGATCGTTGTCAGAAGTAAGTTGGCCGCAGTGTTATCACT
CATGGTTATGGCAGCACTGCATAATTCTCTTACTGTCATGCCATCCGTAAGATGCTTTTCTGTGACTGGT
GAGTACTCAACCAAGTCATTCTGAGAATAGTGTATGCGGCGACCGAGTTGCTCTTGCCCGGCGTCAATAC
GGGATAATACCGCGCCACATAGCAGAACTTTAAAAGTGCTCATCATTGGAAAACGTTCTTCGGGGCGAAA
ACTCTCAAGGATCTTACCGCTGTTGAGATCCAGTTCGATGTAACCCACTCGTGCACCCAACTGATCTTCA
GCATCTTTTACTTTCACCAGCGTTTCTGGGTGAGCAAAAACAGGAAGGCAAAATGCCGCAAAAAAGGGAA
TAAGGGCGACACGGAAATGTTGAATACTCATACTCTTCCTTTTTCAATATTATTGAAGCATTTATCAGGG
TTATTGTCTCATGAGCGGATACATATTTGAATGTATTTAGAAAAATAAACAAATAGGGGTTCCGCGCACA
TTTCCCCGAAAAGTGCCACCTGACGTC
